Addgene plasmid #157267: pD649-HAsp-ICAM4.3-COMP5AP-AviTag-9xHis
Purpose: Mammalian expression of cell-surface protein extracellular domain (isoform 3) fused to COMP5AP-AviTag-9xHis. Protein is secreted from cells.
Depositing lab: Chris Garcia. Depositing organization: Stanford University. Publication: A Human IgSF Cell-Surface Interactome Reveals a Complex Network of Protein-Protein Interactions. Wojtowicz WM, Vielmetter J, Fernandes RA, Siepe DH, Eastman CL, Chisholm GB, Cox S, Klock H, Anderson PW, Rue SM, Miller JJ, Glaser SM, Bragstad ML, Vance J, Lam AW, Lesley SA, Zinn K, Garcia KC. Cell. 2020 Aug 20;182(4):1027-1043.e17. doi: 10.1016/j.cell.2020.07.025. PubMed 32822567.
Backbone
  Vector backbone: pD649
  Backbone size w/o insert (bp): 7153
  Vector type: Mammalian Expression
Growth in bacteria
  Bacterial resistance: Ampicillin, 100 μg/mL
  Growth temperature: 37°C
  Growth strain: DH5alpha
  Copy number: High Copy
Gene/Insert
  Gene/Insert name: ICAM4 (alt name: U5U6P8)
  Species: H. sapiens (human)
  Insert size (bp): 750
  Entrez Gene: ICAM4 (a.k.a. CD242, LW)
  Promoter: CMV/SP6
  Tag / fusion protein: COMP5AP-AviTag-9xHis (C terminal on backbone)
  Cloning method: Restriction Enzyme; 5′ cloning site GCGGCCGC (not destroyed); 3′ cloning site GGCGCGCC (not destroyed)
  Sequencing primers: 5′ ATTTAGGTGACACTATAG; 3′ CGTCGCACTCCATCACGGTG
Resource information
  A portion of this plasmid was derived from a plasmid made by: synthesis by ThermoFisher
Terms and licenses: Academic/Nonprofit Terms; Industry Terms: Not Available to Industry
Depositor comments: Some plasmids in this collection may have an IS4-like element ISVsa5 family transposase upstream of the CMV promoter.
How to cite: pD649-HAsp-ICAM4.3-COMP5AP-AviTag-9xHis was a gift from Chris Garcia (Addgene plasmid # 157267 ; http://n2t.net/addgene:157267 ; RRID:Addgene_157267)
