[The description below was written by a language model from this plasmid's Addgene catalogue record and pLannotate feature annotations shown in this document.]
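Description:
pD649-HAsp-ICAM4.3-COMP5AP-AviTag-9xHis is a mammalian expression plasmid built on the pD649 backbone for producing a secreted, multimerised form of the human ICAM4 (CD242/LW) extracellular domain, isoform 3. It is maintained in E. coli as a high-copy plasmid through a ColE1/pUC-type origin and selected with ampicillin via a full-length β-lactamase gene. The annotated 7,903-nt sequence also carries an SV40 early promoter/EM7 promoter cassette driving a puromycin N-acetyltransferase gene, followed by an SV40 polyadenylation signal. This cassette would allow puromycin selection in mammalian cells, although the record does not list it as a selection marker. Short fragments annotated as KanR, lacZα, ble, f1 ori and rrnB T2 appear to be backbone remnants rather than functional elements.

The expression unit uses the CMV enhancer and immediate-early promoter with a partial CMV intron A, followed by an SP6 promoter that serves as a sequencing primer site and could support in vitro transcription. The open reading frame starts with a signal peptide: the name indicates a haemagglutinin-type leader, whereas the annotation software matched part of it to an IgH signal sequence. The roughly 750-bp ICAM4 ectodomain follows, cloned between preserved NotI and AscI sites. It is fused at its C terminus to the coiled-coil pentamerisation domain of rat COMP, human placental alkaline phosphatase, an AviTag for enzymatic biotinylation and a polyhistidine tag, and the transcript ends at a bGH poly(A) signal. Pentamerisation increases avidity for weak binding partners, the phosphatase gives an enzymatic readout, and the His tag permits purification. The construct belongs to a collection used to screen extracellular interactions among human IgSF cell-surface proteins. The depositor notes that some plasmids in the collection may carry an IS4-like transposase upstream of the CMV promoter, though none is annotated here.
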