Features (pLannotate 1.2.2; 25 found; start..end, strand, type, name):
    119..143     -  CDS            KanR (fragment): aminoglycoside phosphotransferase; aph(3')-Ia; confers resistance to kanamycin
    254..842     +  rep_origin     ori: high-copy-number ColE1/pMB1/pBR322/pUC origin of replication
   1067..1084    +  terminator     rrnB T2 terminator (fragment): transcription terminator T2 from the E. coli rrnB gene
   1109..1128    -  CDS            lacZα (fragment): LacZα fragment of β-galactosidase; lacZ fragment
   1584..1600    +  protein_bind   lac operator: The lac repressor binds to the lac operator to inhibit transcription in E. coli. This inhibition can be relieved by adding lactose or isopropyl-β-D-thiogalactopyranoside (IPTG). lac repressor encoded by lacI
   1843..2146    +  enhancer       CMV enhancer: human cytomegalovirus immediate early enhancer
   2147..2350    +  promoter       CMV promoter: human cytomegalovirus (CMV) immediate early promoter
   2486..2529    +  intron         CMV intron (fragment): modified intron A from human cytomegalovirus
   2581..2599    +  promoter       SP6 promoter: promoter for bacteriophage SP6 RNA polymerase
   2603..2640    +  CDS            IgH signal sequence (fragment): signal sequence from the mouse immunoglobulin heavy chain variable region
   2692..3084    +  CDS            ICAM4 (fragment): ICAM4_HUMAN - Also known as LW. Experimental evidence at protein level: Swiss-Prot protein existence level 1. ICAM proteins are ligands for the leukocyte adhesion protein LFA-1 (integrin alpha-L/beta-2). ICAM4 is also a ligand for alpha- 4/beta-1 and alpha-V integrins. From Homo sapiens (Human).
   3107..3418    +  CDS            ICAM4 (fragment): ICAM4_HUMAN - Also known as LW. Experimental evidence at protein level: Swiss-Prot protein existence level 1. ICAM proteins are ligands for the leukocyte adhesion protein LFA-1 (integrin alpha-L/beta-2). ICAM4 is also a ligand for alpha- 4/beta-1 and alpha-V integrins. From Homo sapiens (Human).
   3595..3774    +  CDS            Comp (fragment): COMP_RAT - Experimental evidence at protein level: Swiss-Prot protein existence level 1. May play a role in the structural integrity of cartilage via its interaction with other extracellular matrix proteins such as the collagens and fibronectin. Can mediate the interaction of chondrocytes with the cartilage extracellular matrix through interaction with cell surface integrin receptors. Could play a role in the pathogenesis of osteoarthritis. Potent suppressor of apoptosis in both primary chondrocytes and transformed cells. Suppresses apoptosis by blocking the activation of caspase-3 and by indu
   3762..5214    +  CDS            SEAP (fragment): secreted alkaline phosphatase from human placenta The natural enzyme has a C-terminal transmembrane sequence that is replaced by a GPI anchor.
   5239..5280    +  CDS            AviTag™ (fragment): peptide tag that allows for enzymatic biotinylation
   5284..5307    +  CDS            8xHis: 8xHis affinity tag
   5453..5564    +  polyA_signal   bGH poly(A) signal: bovine growth hormone polyadenylation signal
   5565..5673    +  rep_origin     f1 ori (fragment): f1 bacteriophage origin of replication; arrow indicates direction of (+) strand synthesis
   5687..6016    +  promoter       SV40 promoter: SV40 enhancer and early promoter
   6064..6111    +  promoter       EM7 promoter: synthetic bacterial promoter&nbsp
   6130..6729    +  CDS            PuroR (fragment): puromycin N-acetyltransferase; pac from Streptomyces; confers resistance to puromycin
   6739..6864    +  CDS            ble (fragment): BLE_KLEPN - Experimental evidence at protein level: Swiss-Prot protein existence level 1. Binding protein with a strong affinity to the bleomycin family of antibiotics. Binds to CL990; an antimitotic-antibiotic compound. From Klebsiella pneumoniae.
   6859..6980    +  polyA_signal   SV40 poly(A) signal: SV40 polyadenylation signal
   7033..7893    -  CDS            AmpR: β-lactamase; bla; confers resistance to ampicillin, carbenicillin, and related antibiotics
   7896..89      -  promoter       AmpR promoter (fragment) (across the origin): bla
>Addgene plasmid #157267 | pD649-HAsp-ICAM4.3-COMP5AP-AviTag-9xHis | depositor full sequence | sequence record 303643 | Full Sequence
TTTCAATATTATTGAAGCATTTATCAGGGTTATTGTCTCATGAGCGGATACATATTTGAATGTATTTAGA
AAAATAAACAAATAGGGGTCAGTGTTACAACCAATTAACCAATTCTGAACATTATCGCGAGCCCATTTAT
ACCTGAATATGGCTCATAACACCCCTTGCTCATGACCAAAATCCCTTAACGTGAGTTACGCGCGCGTCGT
TCCACTGAGCGTCAGACCCCGTAGAAAAGATCAAAGGATCTTCTTGAGATCCTTTTTTTCTGCGCGTAAT
CTGCTGCTTGCAAACAAAAAAACCACCGCTACCAGCGGTGGTTTGTTTGCCGGATCAAGAGCTACCAACT
CTTTTTCCGAAGGTAACTGGCTTCAGCAGAGCGCAGATACCAAATACTGTTCTTCTAGTGTAGCCGTAGT
TAGCCCACCACTTCAAGAACTCTGTAGCACCGCCTACATACCTCGCTCTGCTAATCCTGTTACCAGTGGC
TGCTGCCAGTGGCGATAAGTCGTGTCTTACCGGGTTGGACTCAAGACGATAGTTACCGGATAAGGCGCAG
CGGTCGGGCTGAACGGGGGGTTCGTGCACACAGCCCAGCTTGGAGCGAACGACCTACACCGAACTGAGAT
ACCTACAGCGTGAGCTATGAGAAAGCGCCACGCTTCCCGAAGGGAGAAAGGCGGACAGGTATCCGGTAAG
CGGCAGGGTCGGAACAGGAGAGCGCACGAGGGAGCTTCCAGGGGGAAACGCCTGGTATCTTTATAGTCCT
GTCGGGTTTCGCCACCTCTGACTTGAGCGTCGATTTTTGTGATGCTCGTCAGGGGGGCGGAGCCTATGGA
AAAACGCCAGCAACGCGGCCTTTTTACGGTTCCTGGCCTTTTGCTGGCCTTTTGCTCACATGTTCTTTCC
TGCGTTATCCCCTGATTCTGTGGATAACCGTATTACCGCCTTTGAGTGAGCTGATACCGCTCGCCGCAGC
CGAACGACCGAGCGCAGCGAGTCAGTGAGCGAGGAAGCGGAAGGCGAGAGTAGGGAACTGCCAGGCATCA
AACTAAGCAGAAGGCCCCTGACGGATGGCCTTTTTGCGTTTCTACAAACTCTTTCTGTGTTGTAAAACGA
CGGCCAGTCTTAAGCTCGGGCCCCCTGGGCGGTTCTGATAACGAGTAATCGTTAATCCGCAAATAACGTA
AAAACCCGCTTCGGCGGGTTTTTTTATGGGGGGAGTTTAGGGAAAGAGCATTTGTCAGAATATTTAAGGG
CGCCTGTCACTTTGCTTGATATATGAGAATTATTTAACCTTATAAATGAGAAAAAAGCAACGCACTTTAA
ATAAGATACGTTGCTTTTTCGATTGATGAACACCTATAATTAAACTATTCATCTATTATTTATGATTTTT
TGTATATACAATATTTCTAGTTTGTTAAAGAGAATTAAGAAAATAAATCTCGAAAATAATAAAGGGAAAA
TCAGTTTTTGATATCAAAATTATACATGTCAACGATAATACAAAATATAATACAAACTATAAGATGTTAT
CAGTATTTATTATCATTTAGAATAAATTTTGTGTCGCCCTTAATTGTGAGCGGATAACAATTACGAGCTT
CATGCACAGTGGCGTTGACTCAATATTGGCCATTAGCCATATTATTCATTGGTTATATAGCATAAATCAA
TATTGGCTATTGGCCATTGCATACGTTGTATCTATATCATAATATGTACATTTATATTGGCTCATGTCCA
ATATGACCGCCATGTTGGCATTGATTATTGACTAGTTATTAATAGTAATCAATTACGGGGTCATTAGTTC
ATAGCCCATATATGGAGTTCCGCGTTACATAACTTACGGTAAATGGCCCGCCTGGCTGACCGCCCAACGA
CCCCCGCCCATTGACGTCAATAATGACGTATGTTCCCATAGTAACGCCAATAGGGACTTTCCATTGACGT
CAATGGGTGGAGTATTTACGGTAAACTGCCCACTTGGCAGTACATCAAGTGTATCATATGCCAAGTACGC
CCCCTATTGACGTCAATGACGGTAAATGGCCCGCCTGGCATTATGCCCAGTACATGACCTTATGGGACTT
TCCTACTTGGCAGTACATCTACGTATTAGTCATCGCTATTACCATGGTGATGCGGTTTTGGCAGTACATC
AATGGGCGTGGATAGCGGTTTGACTCACGGGGATTTCCAAGTCTCCACCCCATTGACGTCAATGGGAGTT
TGTTTTGGCACCAAAATCAACGGGACTTTCCAAAATGTCGTAACAACTCCGCCCCATTGACGCAAATGGG
CGGTAGGCGTGTACGGTGGGAGGTCTATATAAGCAGAGCTCGTTTAGTGAACCGTCAGATCGCCTGGAGA
CGCCATCCACGCTGTTTTGACCTCCATAGAAGACACCGGGACCGATCCAGCCTCCGCGGCCGGGAACGGT
GCATTGGAACGCGGATTCCCCGTGCCAAGAGTGACGTAAGTACCGCCTATAGAGTCTATAGGCCCACCCC
CTTGGCTTCGTTAGAACGCGGCTACAATTAATACATAACCTTATGTATCATACACATACGATTTAGGTGA
CACTATAGAATAACATCCACTTTGCCTTTCTCTCCACAGGTGTCCACTCCCAGGTCCAACTGCACCTCGG
TTCTATCGAAAACGCGCCTGCTAGCGCCACCATGAAGACCATCATTGCCCTGAGCTACATCTTCTGCCTG
GTGTTCGCTGCGGCCGCCGCTCTGGGAAGAAGAACAAAAAGAGCCCAGTCTCCTAAGGGCAGCCCTCTGG
CTCCTTCTGGCACATCTGTGCCTTTCTGGGTCCGAATGAGCCCTGAGTTTGTGGCCGTGCAGCCTGGAAA
GAGCGTGCAGCTGAACTGCAGCAATAGCTGCCCTCAGCCTCAGAACAGCAGCCTGAGAACACCTCTGAGA
CAGGGCAAGACACTGAGAGGACCTGGCTGGGTTTCCTACCAGCTGCTGGACGTTCGAGCTTGGTCTAGCC
TGGCTCACTGTCTGGTTACCTGTGCCGGAAAGACCAGATGGGCCACCAGCAGAATCACAGCCTATTCTGT
GCCTGGCGGACTGCTCGGCGGAGATCCTGAAGCTTGGAAGCCTGGCCACCTGTTCAGAAAGCCTGGCGCT
CTGCATAGACCTGGCAGCGGACAAAGAGATCTGGACCTGAGAGTGTGCTGTTGGACCCCTAGACTGCTGG
CCGCTAGAGATCTGCCTAGAGCACCTCAAAGTAGAAGGCCAGGTGGACCTCAGCAGCTCGGCACACACTA
TACCGATGCCAGACTGGAACCCAGGGCTCACAGCTTCGGCCTGAGATTCCACAGATGCCCCTGCAGAGAT
CCTCCTCACTGTGGCAGATGTGTGCCTATGCAGGTCCCAAGCTATGAGGTGCCAGGCGTGAAAGGCGACG
TGCTGTGTAGACTGAGCGAGAAGAAACGGAACATGAAGCAGTCCGGCGAGATGGCCATTCACGGCGGAGG
CGCGCCGGAAGATCAAGTTGATCCAAGATTGATTGATGGCAAGGGCGGATCTCTGGAGGTGCTGTTCCAG
GGACCAGGCGGAAGCGGCAATCCCGGCGGCGATCTGGCCCCCCAGATGCTGCGCGAGCTGCAGGAGACCA
ATGCCGCCCTGCAGGACGTGCGCGAGCTGCTGCGCCACCGCGTGAAGGAGATCACCTTCCTGAAGAACAC
CGTGATGGAGTGCGACGCCTGCGGTATGCAGCCCTCTAGAGGCTCCGGCTCCATCATCCCAGTTGAGGAG
GAGAACCCGGACTTCTGGAACCGCGAGGCAGCCGAGGCCCTGGGTGCCGCCAAGAAGCTGCAGCCTGCAC
AGACAGCCGCCAAGAACCTCATCATCTTCCTGGGCGATGGGATGGGGGTGTCTACGGTGACAGCTGCCAG
GATCCTAAAAGGGCAGAAGAAGGACAAACTGGGGCCTGAGATACCCCTGGCCATGGACCGCTTCCCATAT
GTGGCTCTGTCCAAGACATACAATGTAGACAAACATGTGCCAGACAGTGGAGCCACAGCCACGGCCTACC
TGTGCGGGGTCAAGGGCAACTTCCAGACCATTGGCTTGAGTGCAGCCGCCCGCTTTAACCAGTGCAACAC
GACACGCGGCAACGAGGTCATCTCCGTGATGAATCGGGCCAAGAAAGCAGGGAAGTCAGTGGGAGTGGTA
ACCACCACACGAGTGCAGCACGCCTCGCCAGCCGGCACCTACGCCCACACGGTGAACCGCAACTGGTACT
CGGACGCCGACGTGCCTGCCTCGGCCCGCCAGGAGGGGTGCCAGGACATCGCTACGCAGCTCATCTCCAA
CATGGACATTGACGTGATCCTAGGTGGAGGCCGAAAGTACATGTTTCGCATGGGAACCCCAGACCCTGAG
TACCCAGATGACTACAGCCAAGGTGGGACCAGGCTGGACGGGAAGAATCTGGTGCAGGAATGGCTGGCGA
AGCGCCAGGGTGCCCGGTATGTGTGGAACCGCACTGAGCTCATGCAGGCTTCCCTGGACCCGTCTGTGAC
CCATCTCATGGGTCTCTTTGAGCCTGGAGACATGAAATACGAGATCCACCGAGACTCCACACTGGACCCC
TCCCTGATGGAGATGACAGAGGCTGCCCTGCGCCTGCTGAGCAGGAACCCCCGCGGCTTCTTCCTCTTCG
TGGAGGGTGGTCGCATCGACCATGGTCATCATGAAAGCAGGGCTTACCGGGCACTGACTGAGACGATCAT
GTTCGACGACGCCATTGAGAGGGCGGGCCAGCTCACCAGCGAGGAGGACACGCTGAGCCTCGTCACTGCC
GACCACTCCCACGTCTTCTCCTTCGGAGGCTACCCCCTGCGAGGGAGCTCCATCTTCGGGCTGGCCCCTG
GCAAGGCCCGGGACAGGAAGGCCTACACGGTCCTCCTATACGGAAACGGTCCAGGCTATGTGCTCAAGGA
CGGCGCCCGGCCGGATGTTACCGAGAGCGAGAGCGGGAGCCCCGAGTATCGGCAGCAGTCAGCAGTGCCC
CTGGACGAAGAGACCCACGCAGGCGAGGACGTGGCGGTGTTCGCGCGCGGCCCGCAGGCGCACCTGGTTC
ACGGCGTGCAGGAGCAGACCTTCATAGCGCACGTCATGGCCTTCGCCGCCTGCCTGGAGCCCTACACCGC
CTGCGACCTGGCGCCCCCCGCCGGCACCACCGACGCCGCGCACCCGGGTGGCGGAGGACTGAACGACATC
TTCGAGGCTCAGAAAATCGAATGGCACGAACATCACCATCACCATCACCATCACCATTAAGGCCGGCCTG
TAGTCACTGGCACAACGCGTTACCCGGTAAGCCAATCGGGTATACACGGTCGTCATACTGCAGACAGGGT
TCTTCTACTTTGCAAGATAGTCTTGAGTAGTAAAATAAATAGATAGAGAAAATCAGCCTCGACTGTGCCT
TCTAGTTGCCAGCCATCTGTTGTTTGCCCCTCCCCCGTGCCTTCCTTGACCCTGGAAGGTGCCACTCCCA
CTGTCCTTTCCTAATAAAATGAGGAAATTGCATCACAACACTCAACCCTATCTCGGTCTATTCTTTTGAT
TTATAAGGGATTTTGCCGATTTCGGCCTATTGGTTAAAAAATGAGCTGATTTAACAAAAATTTAACGCGA
ATTAATTCTGTGGAATGTGTGTCAGTTAGGGTGTGGAAAGTCCCCAGGCTCCCCAGCAGGCAGAAGTATG
CAAAGCATGCATCTCAATTAGTCAGCAACCAGGTGTGGAAAGTCCCCAGGCTCCCCAGCAGGCAGAAGTA
TGCAAAGCATGCATCTCAATTAGTCAGCAACCATAGTCCCGCCCCTAACTCCGCCCATCCCGCCCCTAAC
TCCGCCCAGTTCCGCCCATTCTCCGCCCCATGGCTGACTAATTTTTTTTATTTATGCAGAGGCCGAGGCC
GCCTCTGCCTCTGAGCTATTCCAGAAGTAGTGAGGAGGCTTTTTTGGAGGCCTAGGCTTTTGCAAAAAGC
TCCCGGGAGCTTGTATATCCATTTTCGGATCTGATCAGCACGTGTTGACAATTAATCATCGGCATAGTAT
ATCGGCATAGTATAATACGACAAGGTGAGGAACTAAACCATGACCGAGTACAAGCCCACGGTGCGCCTCG
CCACCCGCGACGACGTCCCCAGGGCCGTACGCACCCTCGCCGCCGCGTTCGCCGACTACCCCGCCACGCG
CCACACCGTCGATCCGGACCGCCACATCGAGCGGGTCACCGAGCTGCAAGAACTCTTCCTCACGCGCGTC
GGGCTCGACATCGGCAAGGTGTGGGTCGCGGACGACGGCGCCGCGGTGGCGGTCTGGACCACGCCGGAGA
GCGTCGAAGCGGGGGCGGTGTTCGCCGAGATCGGCCCGCGCATGGCCGAGTTGAGCGGTTCCCGGCTGGC
CGCGCAGCAACAGATGGAAGGCCTCCTGGCGCCGCACCGGCCCAAGGAGCCCGCGTGGTTCCTGGCCACC
GTCGGCGTCTCGCCCGACCACCAGGGCAAGGGTCTGGGCAGCGCCGTCGTGCTCCCCGGAGTGGAGGCGG
CCGAGCGCGCCGGGGTGCCCGCCTTCCTGGAGACATCCGCGCCCCGCAACCTCCCCTTCTACGAGCGGCT
CGGCTTCACCGTCACCGCCGACGTCGAGGTGCCCGAAGGACCGCGCACCTGGTGCATGACCCGCAAGCCC
GGTGCCTGACACGTGCTACGAGATTTCGATTCCACCGCCGCCTTCTATGAAAGGTTGGGCTTCGGAATCG
TTTTCCGGGACGCCGGCTGGATGATCCTCCAGCGCGGGGATCTCATGCTGGAGTTCTTCGCCCACCCCAA
CTTGTTTATTGCAGCTTATAATGGTTACAAATAAAGCAATAGCATCACAAATTTCACAAATAAAGCATTT
TTTTCACTGCATTCTAGTTGTGGTTTGTCCAAACTCATCAATGTATCTTATCATGTCTGTATACCGTCGA
CCTCTAGCTAGAGCTTGGCGTAATCATGGTCATTACCAATGCTTAATCAGTGAGGCACCTATCTCAGCGA
TCTGTCTATTTCGTTCATCCATAGTTGCCTGACTCCCCGTCGTGTAGATAACTACGATACGGGAGGGCTT
ACCATCTGGCCCCAGCGCTGCGATGATACCGCGAGAACCACGCTCACCGGCTCCGGATTTATCAGCAATA
AACCAGCCAGCCGGAAGGGCCGAGCGCAGAAGTGGTCCTGCAACTTTATCCGCCTCCATCCAGTCTATTA
ATTGTTGCCGGGAAGCTAGAGTAAGTAGTTCGCCAGTTAATAGTTTGCGCAACGTTGTTGCCATCGCTAC
AGGCATCGTGGTGTCACGCTCGTCGTTTGGTATGGCTTCATTCAGCTCCGGTTCCCAACGATCAAGGCGA
GTTACATGATCCCCCATGTTGTGCAAAAAAGCGGTTAGCTCCTTCGGTCCTCCGATCGTTGTCAGAAGTA
AGTTGGCCGCAGTGTTATCACTCATGGTTATGGCAGCACTGCATAATTCTCTTACTGTCATGCCATCCGT
AAGATGCTTTTCTGTGACTGGTGAGTACTCAACCAAGTCATTCTGAGAATAGTGTATGCGGCGACCGAGT
TGCTCTTGCCCGGCGTCAATACGGGATAATACCGCGCCACATAGCAGAACTTTAAAAGTGCTCATCATTG
GAAAACGTTCTTCGGGGCGAAAACTCTCAAGGATCTTACCGCTGTTGAGATCCAGTTCGATGTAACCCAC
TCGTGCACCCAACTGATCTTCAGCATCTTTTACTTTCACCAGCGTTTCTGGGTGAGCAAAAACAGGAAGG
CAAAATGCCGCAAAAAAGGGAATAAGGGCGACACGGAAATGTTGAATACTCATATTCTTCCTT
