>Addgene plasmid #157267 | pD649-HAsp-ICAM4.3-COMP5AP-AviTag-9xHis | depositor partial sequence | sequence record 303644 | insert (extracellular domain)
GCTCTGGGAAGAAGAACAAAAAGAGCCCAGTCTCCTAAGGGCAGCCCTCTGGCTCCTTCTGGCACATCTG
TGCCTTTCTGGGTCCGAATGAGCCCTGAGTTTGTGGCCGTGCAGCCTGGAAAGAGCGTGCAGCTGAACTG
CAGCAATAGCTGCCCTCAGCCTCAGAACAGCAGCCTGAGAACACCTCTGAGACAGGGCAAGACACTGAGA
GGACCTGGCTGGGTTTCCTACCAGCTGCTGGACGTTCGAGCTTGGTCTAGCCTGGCTCACTGTCTGGTTA
CCTGTGCCGGAAAGACCAGATGGGCCACCAGCAGAATCACAGCCTATTCTGTGCCTGGCGGACTGCTCGG
CGGAGATCCTGAAGCTTGGAAGCCTGGCCACCTGTTCAGAAAGCCTGGCGCTCTGCATAGACCTGGCAGC
GGACAAAGAGATCTGGACCTGAGAGTGTGCTGTTGGACCCCTAGACTGCTGGCCGCTAGAGATCTGCCTA
GAGCACCTCAAAGTAGAAGGCCAGGTGGACCTCAGCAGCTCGGCACACACTATACCGATGCCAGACTGGA
ACCCAGGGCTCACAGCTTCGGCCTGAGATTCCACAGATGCCCCTGCAGAGATCCTCCTCACTGTGGCAGA
TGTGTGCCTATGCAGGTCCCAAGCTATGAGGTGCCAGGCGTGAAAGGCGACGTGCTGTGTAGACTGAGCG
AGAAGAAACGGAACATGAAGCAGTCCGGCGAGATGGCCATTCACGGCGGA
